Addgene plasmid #142432: TFORF2488
Purpose: Lentiviral vector for overexpressing transcription factor ORFs with unique 24-bp barcodes. Barcodes facilitate identification of transcription factors in pooled screens.
Depositing lab: Feng Zhang. Depositing organization: Broad Institute. Publication: A transcription factor atlas of directed differentiation. Joung J, Ma S, Tay T, Geiger-Schuller KR, Kirchgatterer PC, Verdine VK, Guo B, Arias-Garcia MA, Allen WE, Singh A, Kuksenko O, Abudayyeh OO, Gootenberg JS, Fu Z, Macrae RK, Buenrostro JD, Regev A, Zhang F. Cell. 2023 Jan 5;186(1):209-229.e26. doi: 10.1016/j.cell.2022.11.026. PubMed 36608654.
Backbone
  Vector backbone: pLX_TRC317
  Backbone manufacturer: Broad Institute Genetic Perturbation Platform
  Backbone size w/o insert (bp): 8264
  Vector type: Mammalian Expression, Lentiviral
  Selectable markers: Puromycin
Growth in bacteria
  Bacterial resistance: Ampicillin, 100 μg/mL
  Growth temperature: 37°C
  Growth strain: NEB Stable
  Copy number: High Copy
Gene/Insert
  Gene/Insert name: ZBTB10
  Species: H. sapiens (human)
  Insert size (bp): 2717
  Entrez Gene: ZBTB10 (a.k.a. RINZF)
  Promoter: EF1a
  Cloning method: Unknown
  Sequencing primers: 5′ GGGTGGAGACTGAAGTTAGGCCAG; 3′ CACATAGCGTAAAAGGAGCAACATAG
Terms and licenses: Academic/Nonprofit Terms; Industry Terms: Not Available to Industry
Depositor comments: NM_001105539,ENST00000430430,ENST00000455036 . The transcription factor ORF portion of this plasmid was synthesized by Genewiz. Please test multiple small colonies in case of plasmid recombination. To make this collection available in a timely manner, a portion of this collection was not fully sequenced by Addgene. If an Addgene verified full plasmid sequence is not available, please contact us prior to placing an order to request the full sequence.
How to cite: TFORF2488 was a gift from Feng Zhang (Addgene plasmid # 142432 ; http://n2t.net/addgene:142432 ; RRID:Addgene_142432)
