[The description below was written by a language model from this plasmid's Addgene catalogue record and pLannotate feature annotations shown in this document.]
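Description:
TFORF2488 is a lentiviral mammalian expression plasmid built on the pLX_TRC317 backbone that carries the human transcription factor ZBTB10 (also known as RINZF) as a synthesized open reading frame. It belongs to a barcoded transcription factor ORF collection in which each construct has a unique 24-bp barcode, so that the overexpressed factor can be identified in pooled screens. The feature table does not annotate the barcode, so its exact position is not stated. In bacteria the plasmid replicates from a high-copy ColE1/pUC-type origin and is selected with ampicillin through the β-lactamase gene. An f1 origin and remnants of a lac/lacZα cloning region with T7 and T3 promoters are also present in the backbone. The depositor notes that the plasmid can recombine during propagation, as is common for LTR-containing vectors.

The viral portion follows a third-generation, self-inactivating design. An RSV promoter fused to a truncated HIV-1 5' LTR drives genomic RNA production in packaging cells, followed by the Ψ packaging signal with a partial gag sequence, the Rev response element for Rev-dependent nuclear export, a cPPT/CTS element, and a ΔU3 3' LTR followed by an SV40 polyadenylation signal. Within the transfer region, an SV40 early promoter/origin segment precedes the puromycin N-acetyltransferase gene, which allows selection of transduced cells. Downstream, the strong constitutive EF-1α promoter drives the ZBTB10 coding sequence, and a WPRE after the ORF enhances transcript stability and expression. The construct is intended for stable overexpression of ZBTB10 in mammalian cells, individually or as part of pooled screens such as studies of directed differentiation.
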