Features (pLannotate 1.2.2; 31 found; start..end, strand, type, name):
      5..231     +  promoter       RSV promoter: Rous sarcoma virus enhancer/promoter
    232..412     +  LTR            5' LTR (truncated): truncated 5' long terminal repeat (LTR) from HIV-1
    459..584     +  misc_feature   HIV-1 Ψ: packaging signal of human immunodeficiency virus type 1
    568..931     +  CDS            HIV-1 gag (fragment): gag protein from human immunodeficiency virus 1; gag
   1077..1310    +  misc_feature   RRE: The Rev response element (RRE) of HIV-1 allows for Rev-dependent mRNA export from the nucleus to the cytoplasm.
   1687..1713    +  CDS            Rev (fragment): human immunodeficiency virus 1 (HIV-1) Rev protein; rev; enhances nuclear export of unspliced and incompletely spliced viral mRNAs
   1720..1743    +  promoter       SV40 promoter (fragment): SV40 early promoter
   1744..1815    +  promoter       SV40 promoter (fragment): SV40 enhancer and early promoter
   1839..1974    +  rep_origin     SV40 ori: SV40 origin of replication
   2020..2616    +  CDS            PuroR (fragment): puromycin N-acetyltransferase; pac from Streptomyces; confers resistance to puromycin
   2665..2782    +  misc_feature   cPPT/CTS: central polypurine tract and central termination sequence of HIV-1
   2847..2913    +  CDS            small t antigen (fragment): SV40 (simian virus 40) small t antigen
   2920..4098    +  promoter       EF-1α promoter: strong constitutive promoter for human elongation factor EF-1α
   4115..6727    +  CDS            ZBTB10: ZBT10_HUMAN - Also known as RINZF, RINZFC. Experimental evidence at protein level: Swiss-Prot protein existence level 1. May be involved in transcriptional regulation. From Homo sapiens (Human).
   6743..6796    +  promoter       U6 promoter (fragment): RNA polymerase III promoter for human U6 snRNA
   6838..7426    +  misc_feature   WPRE: woodchuck hepatitis virus posttranscriptional regulatory element
   7477..7496    +  misc_feature   cPPT/CTS (fragment): central polypurine tract and central termination sequence of HIV-1
   7498..7731    +  LTR            3' LTR (ΔU3): self-inactivating 3' long terminal repeat (LTR) from HIV-1
   7809..7930    +  polyA_signal   SV40 poly(A) signal: SV40 polyadenylation signal
   7970..8105    +  rep_origin     SV40 ori: SV40 origin of replication
   8126..8144    -  promoter       T7 promoter: promoter for bacteriophage T7 RNA polymerase
   8152..8307    +  CDS            lacZα (fragment): LacZα fragment of β-galactosidase; lacZ fragment
   8312..8740    +  rep_origin     f1 ori (sequence partly withheld): f1 bacteriophage origin of replication; arrow indicates direction of (+) strand synthesis
   8793..8897    +  promoter       AmpR promoter: bla
   8898..9758    +  CDS            AmpR: β-lactamase; bla; confers resistance to ampicillin, carbenicillin, and related antibiotics
   9929..10517   +  rep_origin     ori: high-copy-number ColE1/pMB1/pBR322/pUC origin of replication
  10700..10792   +  CDS            lacI (fragment): lac repressor; lacI; The lac repressor binds to the lac operator to inhibit transcription in E. coli. This inhibition can be relieved by adding lactose or isopropyl-β-D-thiogalactopyranoside (IPTG).
  10805..10826   +  protein_bind   CAP binding site: CAP binding activates transcription in the presence of cAMP. E. coli catabolite activator protein
  10841..10871   +  promoter       lac promoter: promoter for the E. coli lac operon
  10875..10897   +  protein_bind   lac operator (fragment): The lac repressor binds to the lac operator to inhibit transcription in E. coli. This inhibition can be relieved by adding lactose or isopropyl-β-D-thiogalactopyranoside (IPTG). lac repressor encoded by lacI
  10940..10958   +  promoter       T3 promoter: promoter for bacteriophage T3 RNA polymerase
>Addgene plasmid #142432 | TFORF2488 | addgene full sequence | sequence record 397214 | Addgene NGS Result
TTAATGTAGTCTTATGCAATACTCTTGTAGTCTTGCAACATGGTAACGATGAGTTAGCAACATGCCTTAC
AAGGAGAGAAAAAGCACCGTGCATGCCGATTGGTGGAAGTAAGGTGGTACGATCGTGCCTTATTAGGAAG
GCAACAGACGGGTCTGACATGGATTGGACGAACCACTGAATTGCCGCATTGCAGAGATATTGTATTTAAG
TGCCTAGCTCGATACATAAACGGGTCTCTCTGGTTAGACCAGATCTGAGCCTGGGAGCTCTCTGGCTAAC
TAGGGAACCCACTGCTTAAGCCTCAATAAAGCTTGCCTTGAGTGCTTCAAGTAGTGTGTGCCCGTCTGTT
GTGTGACTCTGGTAACTAGAGATCCCTCAGACCCTTTTAGTCAGTGTGGAAAATCTCTAGCAGTGGCGCC
CGAACAGGGACTTGAAAGCGAAAGGGAAACCAGAGGAGCTCTCTCGACGCAGGACTCGGCTTGCTGAAGC
GCGCACGGCAAGAGGCGAGGGGCGGCGACTGGTGAGTACGCCAAAAATTTTGACTAGCGGAGGCTAGAAG
GAGAGAGATGGGTGCGAGAGCGTCAGTATTAAGCGGGGGAGAATTAGATCGCGATGGGAAAAAATTCGGT
TAAGGCCAGGGGGAAAGAAAAAATATAAATTAAAACATATAGTATGGGCAAGCAGGGAGCTAGAACGATT
CGCAGTTAATCCTGGCCTGTTAGAAACATCAGAAGGCTGTAGACAAATACTGGGACAGCTACAACCATCC
CTTCAGACAGGATCAGAAGAACTTAGATCATTATATAATACAGTAGCAACCCTCTATTGTGTGCATCAAA
GGATAGAGATAAAAGACACCAAGGAAGCTTTAGACAAGATAGAGGAAGAGCAAAACAAAAGTAAGACCAC
CGCACAGCAAGCGGCCGCTGATCTTCAGACCTGGAGGAGGAGATATGAGGGACAATTGGAGAAGTGAATT
ATATAAATATAAAGTAGTAAAAATTGAACCATTAGGAGTAGCACCCACCAAGGCAAAGAGAAGAGTGGTG
CAGAGAGAAAAAAGAGCAGTGGGAATAGGAGCTTTGTTCCTTGGGTTCTTGGGAGCAGCAGGAAGCACTA
TGGGCGCAGCGTCAATGACGCTGACGGTACAGGCCAGACAATTATTGTCTGGTATAGTGCAGCAGCAGAA
CAATTTGCTGAGGGCTATTGAGGCGCAACAGCATCTGTTGCAACTCACAGTCTGGGGCATCAAGCAGCTC
CAGGCAAGAATCCTGGCTGTGGAAAGATACCTAAAGGATCAACAGCTCCTGGGGATTTGGGGTTGCTCTG
GAAAACTCATTTGCACCACTGCTGTGCCTTGGAATGCTAGTTGGAGTAATAAATCTCTGGAACAGATTTG
GAATCACACGACCTGGATGGAGTGGGACAGAGAAATTAACAATTACACAAGCTTAATACACTCCTTAATT
GAAGAATCGCAAAACCAGCAAGAAAAGAATGAACAAGAATTATTGGAATTAGATAAATGGGCAAGTTTGT
GGAATTGGTTTAACATAACAAATTGGCTGTGGTATATAAAATTATTCATAATGATAGTAGGAGGCTTGGT
AGGTTTAAGAATAGTTTTTGCTGTACTTTCTATAGTGAATAGAGTTAGGCAGGGATATTCACCATTATCG
TTTCAGACCCACCTCCCAACCCCGAGGGGACCCATGCATTGCATCTCAATTAGTCAGCAACCAGGTGTGG
AAAGTCCCCAGGCTCCCCAGCAGGCAGAAGTATGCAAAGCATGCGTCTCAATTAGTCAGCAACCATAGTC
CCGCCCCTAACTCCGCCCATCCCGCCCCTAACTCCGCCCAGTTCCGCCCATTCTCCGCCCCATGGCTGAC
TAATTTTTTTTATTTATGCAGAGGCCGAGGCCGCCTCGGCCTCTGAGCTATTCCAGAAGTAGTGAGGAGG
CTTTTTTGGAGGCCTAGGCTTTTGCAAAAAGCTTTCTAGAGGTACCACCGGAGCTTACCATGACCGAGTA
CAAGCCCACGGTGCGCCTCGCCACCCGCGACGACGTCCCCAGGGCCGTACGCACCCTCGCCGCCGCGTTC
GCCGACTACCCCGCCACGCGCCACACCGTCGATCCGGACCGCCACATCGAGCGGGTCACCGAGCTGCAAG
AACTCTTCCTCACGCGCGTCGGGCTCGACATCGGCAAGGTGTGGGTCGCGGACGACGGCGCCGCCGTGGC
GGTCTGGACCACGCCGGAGAGCGTCGAAGCGGGGGCGGTGTTCGCCGAGATCGGCCCGCGCATGGCCGAG
TTGAGCGGTTCCCGGCTGGCCGCGCAGCAACAGATGGAAGGCCTCCTGGCGCCGCACCGGCCCAAGGAGC
CCGCGTGGTTCCTGGCCACCGTCGGCGTCTCGCCCGACCACCAGGGCAAGGGTCTGGGCAGCGCCGTCGT
GCTCCCCGGAGTGGAGGCGGCCGAGCGCGCCGGGGTGCCCGCCTTCCTGGAGACCTCCGCGCCCCGCAAC
CTCCCCTTCTACGAGCGGCTCGGCTTCACCGTCACCGCCGACGTCGAGGTGCCCGAAGGACCGCGCACCT
GGTGCATGACCCGCAAGCCCGGTGCCAGTTAACGAATTCTAGATCTTGAGACAAATGGCAGTATTCATCC
ACAATTTTAAAAGAAAAGGGGGGATTGGGGGGTACAGTGCAGGGGAAAGAATAGTAGACATAATAGCAAC
AGACATACAAACTAAAGAATTACAAAAACAAATTACAAAAATTCAAAATTTTCGGGTTTATTACAGGGAC
AGCAGAGATCCACTTTGGCGCCGGCTCGAGGCCTGCAGGTGCAAAGATGGATAAAGTTTTAAACAGAGAG
GAATCTTTGCAGCTAATGGACCTTCTAGGTCTTGAAAGGAGTGGGAATTGGCTCCGGTGCCCGTCAGTGG
GCAGAGCGCACATCGCCCACAGTCCCCGAGAAGTTGGGGGGAGGGGTCGGCAATTGAACCGGTGCCTAGA
GAAGGTGGCGCGGGGTAAACTGGGAAAGTGATGTCGTGTACTGGCTCCGCCTTTTTCCCGAGGGTGGGGG
AGAACCGTATATAAGTGCAGTAGTCGCCGTGAACGTTCTTTTTCGCAACGGGTTTGCCGCCAGAACACAG
GTAAGTGCCGTGTGTGGTTCCCGCGGGCCTGGCCTCTTTACGGGTTATGGCCCTTGCGTGCCTTGAATTA
CTTCCACCTGGCTGCAGTACGTGATTCTTGATCCCGAGCTTCGGGTTGGAAGTGGGTGGGAGAGTTCGAG
GCCTTGCGCTTAAGGAGCCCCTTCGCCTCGTGCTTGAGTTGAGGCCTGGCCTGGGCGCTGGGGCCGCCGC
GTGCGAATCTGGTGGCACCTTCGCGCCTGTCTCGCTGCTTTCGATAAGTCTCTAGCCATTTAAAATTTTT
GATGACCTGCTGCGACGCTTTTTTTCTGGCAAGATAGTCTTGTAAATGCGGGCCAAGATCTGCACACTGG
TATTTCGGTTTTTGGGGCCGCGGGCGGCGACGGGGCCCGTGCGTCCCAGCGCACATGTTCGGCGAGGCGG
GGCCTGCGAGCGCGGCCACCGAGAATCGGACGGGGGTAGTCTCAAGCTGGCCGGCCTGCTCTGGTGCCTG
GCCTCGCGCCGCCGTGTATCGCCCCGCCCTGGGCGGCAAGGCTGGCCCGGTCGGCACCAGTTGCGTGAGC
GGAAAGATGGCCGCTTCCCGGCCCTGCTGCAGGGAGCTCAAAATGGAGGACGCGGCGCTCGGGAGAGCGG
GCGGGTGAGTCACCCACACAAAGGAAAAGGGCCTTTCCGTCCTCAGCCGTCGCTTCATGTGACTCCACGG
AGTACCGGGCGCCGTCCAGGCACCTCGATTAGTTCTCGAGCTTTTGGAGTACGTCGTCTTTAGGTTGGGG
GGAGGGGTTTTATGCGATGGAGTTTCCCCACACTGAGTGGGTGGAGACTGAAGTTAGGCCAGCTTGGCAC
TTGATGTAATTCTCCTTGGAATTTGCCCTTTTTGAGTTTGGATCTTGGTTCATTCTCAAGCCTCAGACAG
TGGTTCAAAGTTTTTTTCTTCCATTTCAGGTGTCGTGAGGCTAGCACCGCCACCATGTCGTTCAGTGAAA
TGAACCGCAGGACGCTGGCGTTCCGAGGAGGCGGGTTGGTCACCGCTAGCGGCGGCGGCTCCACGAACAA
TAACGCTGGCGGGGAGGCCTCAGCTTGGCCTCCGCAGCCCCAGCCGAGACAGCCCCCGCCGCCAGCGCCG
CCCGCGCTTCAGCCGCCTAATGGGCGGGGGGCCGACGAGGAAGTGGAATTGGAGGGCCTGGAGCCCCAAG
ACCTGGAGGCCTCCGCCGGGCCGGCCGCCGGCGCCGCCGAGGAAGCCAAGGAGTTGCTGCTCCCCCAAGA
CGCGGGCGGCCCCACCTCGCTTGGCGGTGGCGCGGGGGGCCCCCTGCTAGCGGAAAGGAACCGTCGGACT
CTGGCCTTCCGAGGCGGCGGCGGCGGGGGTCTCGGCAACAATGGCAGTAGCCGCGGCCGCCCCGAGACCT
CGGTGTGGCCCTTGAGGCATTTCAATGGGCGAGGGCCGGCGACTGTGGATCTGGAGCTGGACGCGCTGGA
GGGGAAGGAGTTGATGCAGGACGGCGCGTCCCTGAGCGACAGCACCGAGGACGAGGAGGAGGGGGCGAGC
CTGGGCGACGGCAGCGGGGCGGAAGGCGGCAGCTGCAGCAGCAGCAGGCGGTCGGGCGGCGATGGCGGGG
ACGAAGTGGAGGGCAGCGGTGTGGGAGCTGGCGAAGGAGAGACTGTCCAGCACTTCCCGCTCGCGCGGCC
CAAGTCTCTAATGCAGAAGCTCCAATGCTCCTTCCAGACCTCCTGGCTCAAGGACTTTCCCTGGCTGCGC
TATTCCAAGGATACTGGTCTTATGTCTTGCGGCTGGTGCCAAAAGACCCCTGCAGATGGGGGAAGCGTGG
ACCTTCCCCCAGTGGGGCATGATGAGCTTTCGCGAGGGACCCGCAACTACAAGAAAACCCTCCTCCTGAG
GCACCACGTCTCTACCGAGCACAAACTCCACGAAGCCAACGCCCAGGAGTCAGAAATACCATCAGAGGAG
GGGTACTGTGACTTTAATAGTAGGCCAAATGAGAACTCTTATTGCTATCAACTTCTGCGACAACTAAATG
AACAGAGAAAGAAAGGTATTCTTTGTGATGTCAGCATTGTGGTAAGCGGAAAAATCTTCAAAGCTCATAA
GAACATCCTGGTTGCAGGCAGCCGTTTCTTTAAGACTTTATATTGCTTTTCAAACAAAGAAAGCCCTAAC
CAAAACAATACTACCCACTTAGATATTGCTGCAGTTCAAGGTTTTTCAGTCATCTTGGACTTCTTGTATT
CTGGTAACCTGGTGCTCACAAGCCAAAATGCCATTGAAGTTATGACCGTGGCCAGCTATCTTCAAATGAG
TGAAGTTGTTCAAACTTGCCGAAATTTCATTAAAGATGCCTTAAATATAAGCATTAAATCAGAAGCTCCA
GAGTCTGTAGTTGTGGACTATAATAATAGAAAACCAGTTAATAGAGATGGTCTGTCTTCATCACGGGATC
AAAAAATTGCCAGTTTTTGGGCAACACGGAATCTTACCAATTTGGCAAGTAATGTAAAGATTGAAAATGA
TGGTTGTAATGTCGACGAGGGCCAAATAGAAAACTACCAAATGAATGACAGTAGTTGGGTCCAGGATGGA
TCTCCTGAAATGGCTGAAAATGAATCTGAAGGTCAAACAAAAGTGTTTATTTGGAATAATATGGGCTCCC
AGGGAATTCAAGAGACTGGCAAAACAAGGAGGAAAAACCAAACTACAAAAAGATTTATTTATAATATTCC
ACCTAATAATGAAACGAATTTAGAAGATTGCTCAGTAATGCAGCCACCTGTTGCCTATCCAGAAGAAAAT
ACACTACTCATCAAGGAAGAACCAGATTTAGATGGTGCTCTACTCTCGGGGCCAGATGGTGATAGGAATG
TGAATGCAAATTTATTGGCTGAAGCTGGCACTAGTCAAGATGGAGGTGATGCTGGTACTTCACATGATTT
CAAGTATGGTTTGATGCCTGGTCCTTCAAATGATTTCAAGTATGGATTGATACCAGGTACTTCAAATGAT
TTCAAGTATGGATTGATACCAGGTGCTTCAAATGATTTCAAGTATGGATTATTGCCAGAATCTTGGCCAA
AACAAGAAACCTGGGAAAATGGTGAATCATCTCTAATCATGAACAAGTTAAAATGCCCTCATTGTAGCTA
TGTAGCCAAATACAGACGAACACTAAAAAGGCACTTGCTCATTCACACAGGAGTGAGATCATTTAGCTGT
GATATTTGTGGAAAACTGTTTACTCGAAGAGAACATGTAAAAAGACATTCCCTGGTGCATAAAAAGGATA
AAAAATACAAATGTATGGTGTGTAAGAAGATCTTCATGTTAGCAGCCAGTGTTGGAATAAGACATGGATC
TCGACGTTATGGTGTTTGTGTAGACTGTGCAGATAAATCACAGCCAGGAGGGCAAGAAGGTGTAGATCAG
GGACAGGATACAGAATTCCCTCGGGATGAAGAATACGAGGAGAATGAAGTAGGAGAAGCTGATGAAGAGC
TAGTTGATGATGGAGAAGATCAGAATGATCCCTCTCGATGGGATGAATCAGGAGAAGTTTGTATGTCTCT
AGATGATTAGTAATGAACTAGTCCGTAACTTGAAAGTATTTCGATTTCTTGGCTTTATATATCTTGTGGA
AAGGACGAGAATGAGTAGACAGTCCTATAAGAACGCGTTAAGTCGACAATCAACCTCTGGATTACAAAAT
TTGTGAAAGATTGACTGGTATTCTTAACTATGTTGCTCCTTTTACGCTATGTGGATACGCTGCTTTAATG
CCTTTGTATCATGCTATTGCTTCCCGTATGGCTTTCATTTTCTCCTCCTTGTATAAATCCTGGTTGCTGT
CTCTTTATGAGGAGTTGTGGCCCGTTGTCAGGCAACGTGGCGTGGTGTGCACTGTGTTTGCTGACGCAAC
CCCCACTGGTTGGGGCATTGCCACCACCTGTCAGCTCCTTTCCGGGACTTTCGCTTTCCCCCTCCCTATT
GCCACGGCGGAACTCATCGCCGCCTGCCTTGCCCGCTGCTGGACAGGGGCTCGGCTGTTGGGCACTGACA
ATTCCGTGGTGTTGTCGGGGAAATCATCGTCCTTTCCTTGGCTGCTCGCCTGTGTTGCCACCTGGATTCT
GCGCGGGACGTCCTTCTGCTACGTCCCTTCGGCCCTCAATCCAGCGGACCTTCCTTCCCGCGGCCTGCTG
CCGGCTCTGCGGCCTCTTCCGCGTCTTCGCCTTCGCCCTCAGACGAGTCGGATCTCCCTTTGGGCCGCCT
CCCCGCGTCGACTTTAAGACCAATGACTTACAAGGCAGCTGTAGATCTTAGCCACTTTTTAAAAGAAAAG
GGGGGACTGGAAGGGCTAATTCACTCCCAACGAAGACAAGATCTGCTTTTTGCTTGTACTGGGTCTCTCT
GGTTAGACCAGATCTGAGCCTGGGAGCTCTCTGGCTAACTAGGGAACCCACTGCTTAAGCCTCAATAAAG
CTTGCCTTGAGTGCTTCAAGTAGTGTGTGCCCGTCTGTTGTGTGACTCTGGTAACTAGAGATCCCTCAGA
CCCTTTTAGTCAGTGTGGAAAATCTCTAGCAGTACGTATAGTAGTTCATGTCATCTTATTATTCAGTATT
TATAACTTGCAAAGAAATGAATATCAGAGAGTGAGAGGAACTTGTTTATTGCAGCTTATAATGGTTACAA
ATAAAGCAATAGCATCACAAATTTCACAAATAAAGCATTTTTTTCACTGCATTCTAGTTGTGGTTTGTCC
AAACTCATCAATGTATCTTATCATGTCTGGCTCTAGCTATCCCGCCCCTAACTCCGCCCATCCCGCCCCT
AACTCCGCCCAGTTCCGCCCATTCTCCGCCCCATGGCTGACTAATTTTTTTTATTTATGCAGAGGCCGAG
GCCGCCTCGGCCTCTGAGCTATTCCAGAAGTAGTGAGGAGGCTTTTTTGGAGGCCTAGGGACGTACCCAA
TTCGCCCTATAGTGAGTCGTATTACGCGCGCTCACTGGCCGTCGTTTTACAACGTCGTGACTGGGAAAAC
CCTGGCGTTACCCAACTTAATCGCCTTGCAGCACATCCCCCTTTCGCCAGCTGGCGTAATAGCGAAGAGG
CCCGCACCGATCGCCCTTCCCAACAGTTGCGCAGCCTGAATGGCGAATGGG
[124 nt withheld, positions 8312-8435]
C
[91 nt withheld, positions 8437-8527]
A
[49 nt withheld, positions 8529-8577]
CCTTTGACGTTGGAGTCCACGTTCTTT
[37 nt withheld, positions 8605-8641]
ACCCTATCTCGGTCTATTCTTTTGATTTATAAGGGATTTTGCCGATTTCGGCCTATTGGTTAAAAAATGA
GCTGATTTAACAAAAATTTAACGCGAATTTTAACAAAATATTAACGCTTACAATTTAGGTGGCACTTTTC
GGGGAAATGTGCGCGGAACCCCTATTTGTTTATTTTTCTAAATACATTCAAATATGTATCCGCTCATGAG
ACAATAACCCTGATAAATGCTTCAATAATATTGAAAAAGGAAGAGTATGAGTATTCAACATTTCCGTGTC
GCCCTTATTCCCTTTTTTGCGGCATTTTGCCTTCCTGTTTTTGCTCACCCAGAAACGCTGGTGAAAGTAA
AAGATGCTGAAGATCAGTTGGGTGCACGAGTGGGTTACATCGAACTGGATCTCAACAGCGGTAAGATCCT
TGAGAGTTTTCGCCCCGAAGAACGTTTTCCAATGATGAGCACTTTTAAAGTTCTGCTATGTGGCGCGGTA
TTATCCCGTATTGACGCCGGGCAAGAGCAACTCGGTCGCCGCATACACTATTCTCAGAATGACTTGGTTG
AGTACTCACCAGTCACAGAAAAGCATCTTACGGATGGCATGACAGTAAGAGAATTATGCAGTGCTGCCAT
AACCATGAGTGATAACACTGCGGCCAACTTACTTCTGACAACGATCGGAGGACCGAAGGAGCTAACCGCT
TTTTTGCACAACATGGGGGATCATGTAACTCGCCTTGATCGTTGGGAACCGGAGCTGAATGAAGCCATAC
CAAACGACGAGCGTGACACCACGATGCCTGTAGCAATGGCAACAACGTTGCGCAAACTATTAACTGGCGA
ACTACTTACTCTAGCTTCCCGGCAACAATTAATAGACTGGATGGAGGCGGATAAAGTTGCAGGACCACTT
CTGCGCTCGGCCCTTCCGGCTGGCTGGTTTATTGCTGATAAATCTGGAGCCGGTGAGCGTGGGTCTCGCG
GTATCATTGCAGCACTGGGGCCAGATGGTAAGCCCTCCCGTATCGTAGTTATCTACACGACGGGGAGTCA
GGCAACTATGGATGAACGAAATAGACAGATCGCTGAGATAGGTGCCTCACTGATTAAGCATTGGTAACTG
TCAGACCAAGTTTACTCATATATACTTTAGATTGATTTAAAACTTCATTTTTAATTTAAAAGGATCTAGG
TGAAGATCCTTTTTGATAATCTCATGACCAAAATCCCTTAACGTGAGTTTTCGTTCCACTGAGCGTCAGA
CCCCGTAGAAAAGATCAAAGGATCTTCTTGAGATCCTTTTTTTCTGCGCGTAATCTGCTGCTTGCAAACA
AAAAAACCACCGCTACCAGCGGTGGTTTGTTTGCCGGATCAAGAGCTACCAACTCTTTTTCCGAAGGTAA
CTGGCTTCAGCAGAGCGCAGATACCAAATACTGTTCTTCTAGTGTAGCCGTAGTTAGGCCACCACTTCAA
GAACTCTGTAGCACCGCCTACATACCTCGCTCTGCTAATCCTGTTACCAGTGGCTGCTGCCAGTGGCGAT
AAGTCGTGTCTTACCGGGTTGGACTCAAGACGATAGTTACCGGATAAGGCGCAGCGGTCGGGCTGAACGG
GGGGTTCGTGCACACAGCCCAGCTTGGAGCGAACGACCTACACCGAACTGAGATACCTACAGCGTGAGCT
ATGAGAAAGCGCCACGCTTCCCGAAGGGAGAAAGGCGGACAGGTATCCGGTAAGCGGCAGGGTCGGAACA
GGAGAGCGCACGAGGGAGCTTCCAGGGGGAAACGCCTGGTATCTTTATAGTCCTGTCGGGTTTCGCCACC
TCTGACTTGAGCGTCGATTTTTGTGATGCTCGTCAGGGGGGCGGAGCCTATGGAAAAACGCCAGCAACGC
GGCCTTTTTACGGTTCCTGGCCTTTTGCTGGCCTTTTGCTCACATGTTCTTTCCTGCGTTATCCCCTGAT
TCTGTGGATAACCGTATTACCGCCTTTGAGTGAGCTGATACCGCTCGCCGCAGCCGAACGACCGAGCGCA
GCGAGTCAGTGAGCGAGGAAGCGGAAGAGCGCCCAATACGCAAACCGCCTCTCCCCGCGCGTTGGCCGAT
TCATTAATGCAGCTGGCACGACAGGTTTCCCGACTGGAAAGCGGGCAGTGAGCGCAACGCAATTAATGTG
AGTTAGCTCACTCATTAGGCACCCCAGGCTTTACACTTTATGCTTCCGGCTCGTATGTTGTGTGGAATTG
TGAGCGGATAACAATTTCACACAGGAAACAGCTATGACCATGATTACGCCAAGCGCGCAATTAACCCTCA
CTAAAGGGAACAAAAGCTGGAGCTGCAAGC
