>Addgene plasmid #142432 | TFORF2488 | depositor partial sequence | sequence record 279434 | Insert
ACCGCCACCATGTCGTTCAGTGAAATGAACCGCAGGACGCTGGCGTTCCGAGGAGGCGGGTTGGTCACCG
CTAGCGGCGGCGGCTCCACGAACAATAACGCTGGCGGGGAGGCCTCAGCTTGGCCTCCGCAGCCCCAGCC
GAGACAGCCCCCGCCGCCAGCGCCGCCCGCGCTTCAGCCGCCTAATGGGCGGGGGGCCGACGAGGAAGTG
GAATTGGAGGGCCTGGAGCCCCAAGACCTGGAGGCCTCCGCCGGGCCGGCCGCCGGCGCCGCCGAGGAAG
CCAAGGAGTTGCTGCTCCCCCAAGACGCGGGCGGCCCCACCTCGCTTGGCGGTGGCGCGGGGGGCCCCCT
GCTAGCGGAAAGGAACCGTCGGACTCTGGCCTTCCGAGGCGGCGGCGGCGGGGGTCTCGGCAACAATGGC
AGTAGCCGCGGCCGCCCCGAGACCTCGGTGTGGCCCTTGAGGCATTTCAATGGGCGAGGGCCGGCGACTG
TGGATCTGGAGCTGGACGCGCTGGAGGGGAAGGAGTTGATGCAGGACGGCGCGTCCCTGAGCGACAGCAC
CGAGGACGAGGAGGAGGGGGCGAGCCTGGGCGACGGCAGCGGGGCGGAAGGCGGCAGCTGCAGCAGCAGC
AGGCGGTCGGGCGGCGATGGCGGGGACGAAGTGGAGGGCAGCGGTGTGGGAGCTGGCGAAGGAGAGACTG
TCCAGCACTTCCCGCTCGCGCGGCCCAAGTCTCTAATGCAGAAGCTCCAATGCTCCTTCCAGACCTCCTG
GCTCAAGGACTTTCCCTGGCTGCGCTATTCCAAGGATACTGGTCTTATGTCTTGCGGCTGGTGCCAAAAG
ACCCCTGCAGATGGGGGAAGCGTGGACCTTCCCCCAGTGGGGCATGATGAGCTTTCGCGAGGGACCCGCA
ACTACAAGAAAACCCTCCTCCTGAGGCACCACGTCTCTACCGAGCACAAACTCCACGAAGCCAACGCCCA
GGAGTCAGAAATACCATCAGAGGAGGGGTACTGTGACTTTAATAGTAGGCCAAATGAGAACTCTTATTGC
TATCAACTTCTGCGACAACTAAATGAACAGAGAAAGAAAGGTATTCTTTGTGATGTCAGCATTGTGGTAA
GCGGAAAAATCTTCAAAGCTCATAAGAACATCCTGGTTGCAGGCAGCCGTTTCTTTAAGACTTTATATTG
CTTTTCAAACAAAGAAAGCCCTAACCAAAACAATACTACCCACTTAGATATTGCTGCAGTTCAAGGTTTT
TCAGTCATCTTGGACTTCTTGTATTCTGGTAACCTGGTGCTCACAAGCCAAAATGCCATTGAAGTTATGA
CCGTGGCCAGCTATCTTCAAATGAGTGAAGTTGTTCAAACTTGCCGAAATTTCATTAAAGATGCCTTAAA
TATAAGCATTAAATCAGAAGCTCCAGAGTCTGTAGTTGTGGACTATAATAATAGAAAACCAGTTAATAGA
GATGGTCTGTCTTCATCACGGGATCAAAAAATTGCCAGTTTTTGGGCAACACGGAATCTTACCAATTTGG
CAAGTAATGTAAAGATTGAAAATGATGGTTGTAATGTCGACGAGGGCCAAATAGAAAACTACCAAATGAA
TGACAGTAGTTGGGTCCAGGATGGATCTCCTGAAATGGCTGAAAATGAATCTGAAGGTCAAACAAAAGTG
TTTATTTGGAATAATATGGGCTCCCAGGGAATTCAAGAGACTGGCAAAACAAGGAGGAAAAACCAAACTA
CAAAAAGATTTATTTATAATATTCCACCTAATAATGAAACGAATTTAGAAGATTGCTCAGTAATGCAGCC
ACCTGTTGCCTATCCAGAAGAAAATACACTACTCATCAAGGAAGAACCAGATTTAGATGGTGCTCTACTC
TCGGGGCCAGATGGTGATAGGAATGTGAATGCAAATTTATTGGCTGAAGCTGGCACTAGTCAAGATGGAG
GTGATGCTGGTACTTCACATGATTTCAAGTATGGTTTGATGCCTGGTCCTTCAAATGATTTCAAGTATGG
ATTGATACCAGGTACTTCAAATGATTTCAAGTATGGATTGATACCAGGTGCTTCAAATGATTTCAAGTAT
GGATTATTGCCAGAATCTTGGCCAAAACAAGAAACCTGGGAAAATGGTGAATCATCTCTAATCATGAACA
AGTTAAAATGCCCTCATTGTAGCTATGTAGCCAAATACAGACGAACACTAAAAAGGCACTTGCTCATTCA
CACAGGAGTGAGATCATTTAGCTGTGATATTTGTGGAAAACTGTTTACTCGAAGAGAACATGTAAAAAGA
CATTCCCTGGTGCATAAAAAGGATAAAAAATACAAATGTATGGTGTGTAAGAAGATCTTCATGTTAGCAG
CCAGTGTTGGAATAAGACATGGATCTCGACGTTATGGTGTTTGTGTAGACTGTGCAGATAAATCACAGCC
AGGAGGGCAAGAAGGTGTAGATCAGGGACAGGATACAGAATTCCCTCGGGATGAAGAATACGAGGAGAAT
GAAGTAGGAGAAGCTGATGAAGAGCTAGTTGATGATGGAGAAGATCAGAATGATCCCTCTCGATGGGATG
AATCAGGAGAAGTTTGTATGTCTCTAGATGATTAGTAATGAACTAGTCCGTAACTTGAAAGTATTTCGAT
TTCTTGGCTTTATATATCTTGTGGAAAGGACGAGAATGAGTAGACAGTCCTATAAGA
