>Addgene plasmid #142432 | TFORF2488 | depositor partial sequence | sequence record 279435 | Barcode
GAATGAGTAGACAGTCCTATAAGA
